>Addgene plasmid #100146 | p7056 pHAGE-P-CMVt-N-HA-GAW-CPT1A | addgene full sequence | sequence record 271395 | Addgene NGS Result
ACGGATCTCGACGGTATCGCCGAATTCACAAATGGCAGTATTCATCCACAATTTTAAAAGAAAAGGGGGG
ATTGGGGGGTACAGTGCAGGGGAAAGAATAGTAGACATAATAGCAACAGACATACAAACTAAAGAATTAC
AAAAACAAATTACAAAAATTCAAAATTTTCGGGTTTATTACAGGGACAGCAGAGATCCAGTTTGGACTAG
TGGAGTTCCGCGTTACATAACTTACGGTAAATGGCCCGCCTGGCTGACCGCCCAACGACCCCCGCCCATT
GACGTCAATAATGACGTATGTTCCCATAGTAACGCCAATAGGGACTTTCCATTGACGTCAATGGGTGGAG
TATTTACGGTAAACTGCCCACTTGGCAGTACATCAAGTGTATCATATGCCAAGTACGCCCCCTATTGACG
TCAATGACGGTAAATGGCCCGCCTGGCATTATGCCCAGTACATGACCTTATGGGACTTTCCTACTTGGCA
GTACATCTACGTATTAGTCATCGCTATTACCATGGTGATGCGGTTTTGGCAGTACATCAATGGGCGTGGA
TAGCGGTTTGACTCACGGGGATTTCCAAGTCTCCACCCCATTGACGTCAATGGGAGTTTGTTTTGGCACC
AAAATCAACGGGACTTTCCAAAATGTCGTAACAACTCCGCCCCATTGACGCAAATGGGCGGTAGGCGTGT
ACGGTGGGAGGTCTATATAAGCAGAGCTCTCCCTATCAGTGATAGAGATCTCCCTATCAGTGATAGAGAT
CGTCGACGAGCTCGTTTAGTGAACCGTCAGATCGCCTGGAGACGCCATCCACGCTGTTTTGACCTCCATA
GAAGACACCGGGACCGATCCAGCCTCCGGACTCTAGCGTTTAAACGCTAGCCACCATGGCGTACCCATAC
GATGTTCCAGATTACGCTGCTCGAGGTTATCAAACAAGTTTGTACAAAAAAGTTGGCATGGCAGAAGCTC
ACCAAGCTGTGGCCTTTCAGTTCACGGTCACTCCGGACGGGATTGACCTGCGGCTGAGCCATGAAGCTCT
TAGACAAATCTATCTCTCTGGACTTCATTCCTGGAAAAAGAAGTTCATCAGATTCAAGAACGGCATCATC
ACTGGCGTGTACCCGGCAAGCCCCTCCAGTTGGCTTATCGTGGTGGTGGGCGTGATGACAACGATGTACG
CCAAGATCGACCCCTCGTTAGGAATAATTGCAAAAATCAATCGGACTCTGGAAACGGCCAACTGCATGTC
CAGCCAGACGAAGAACGTGGTCAGCGGCGTGCTGTTTGGCACCGGCCTGTGGGTGGCCCTCATCGTCACC
ATGCGCTACTCCCTGAAAGTGCTGCTCTCCTACCACGGGTGGATGTTCACTGAGCACGGCAAGATGAGTC
GTGCCACCAAGATCTGGATGGGTATGGTCAAGATCTTTTCAGGCCGAAAACCCATGTTGTACAGCTTCCA
GACATCGCTGCCTCGCCTGCCGGTCCCGGCTGTCAAAGACACTGTGAACAGGTATCTACAGTCGGTGAGG
CCTCTTATGAAGGAAGAAGACTTCAAACGGATGACAGCACTTGCTCAAGATTTTGCTGTCGGTCTTGGAC
CAAGATTACAGTGGTATTTGAAGTTAAAATCCTGGTGGGCTACAAATTACGTGAGCGACTGGTGGGAGGA
GTACATCTACCTCCGAGGACGAGGGCCGCTCATGGTGAACAGCAACTATTATGCCATGGATCTGCTGTAT
ATCCTTCCAACTCACATTCAGGCAGCAAGAGCCGGCAACGCCATCCATGCCATCCTGCTTTACAGGCGCA
AACTGGACCGGGAGGAAATCAAACCAATTCGTCTTTTGGGATCCACGATTCCACTCTGCTCCGCTCAGTG
GGAGCGGATGTTTAATACTTCCCGGATCCCAGGAGAGGAGACAGACACCATCCAGCACATGAGAGACAGC
AAGCACATCGTCGTGTACCATCGAGGACGCTACTTCAAGGTCTGGCTCTACCATGATGGGCGGCTGCTGA
AGCCCCGGGAGATGGAGCAGCAGATGCAGAGGATCCTGGACAATACCTCGGAGCCTCAGCCCGGGGAGGC
CAGGCTGGCAGCCCTCACCGCAGGAGACAGAGTTCCCTGGGCCAGGTGTCGTCAGGCCTATTTTGGACGT
GGGAAAAATAAGCAGTCTCTTGATGCTGTGGAGAAAGCAGCGTTCTTCGTGACGTTAGATGAAACTGAAG
AAGGATACAGAAGTGAAGACCCGGATACGTCAATGGACAGCTACGCCAAATCTCTACTACACGGCCGATG
TTACGACAGGTGGTTTGACAAGTCGTTCACGTTTGTTGTCTTCAAAAACGGGAAGATGGGCCTCAACGCT
GAACACTCCTGGGCAGATGCGCCGATCGTGGCCCACCTTTGGGAGTACGTCATGTCCATTGACAGCCTCC
AGCTGGGCTATGCGGAGGATGGGCACTGCAAAGGCGACATCAATCCGAACATTCCGTACCCCACCAGGCT
GCAGTGGGACATCCCGGGGGAATGTCAAGAGGTTATAGAGACCTCCCTGAACACCGCAAATCTTCTGGCA
AACGACGTGGATTTCCATTCCTTCCCATTCGTAGCCTTTGGTAAAGGAATCATCAAGAAATGTCGCACGA
GCCCAGACGCCTTTGTGCAGCTGGCCCTCCAGCTGGCGCACTACAAGGACATGGGCAAGTTTTGCCTCAC
ATACGAGGCCTCCATGACCCGGCTCTTCCGAGAGGGGAGGACGGAGACCGTGCGCTCCTGCACCACTGAG
TCATGCGACTTCGTGCGGGCCATGGTGGACCCGGCCCAGACGGTGGAACAGAGGCTGAAGTTGTTCAAGT
TGGCGTCTGAGAAGCATCAGCATATGTATCGCCTCGCCATGACCGGCTCTGGGATCGATCGTCACCTCTT
CTGCCTTTACGTGGTGTCTAAATATCTCGCTGTGGAGTCCCCTTTCCTTAAGGAAGTTTTATCTGAGCCT
TGGAGATTATCAACAAGCCAGACCCCTCAGCAGCAAGTGGAGCTGTTTGACTTGGAGAATAACCCAGAGT
ACGTGTCCAGCGGAGGGGGCTTTGGACCGGTTGCTGATGACGGCTATGGTGTGTCGTACATCCTTGTGGG
AGAGAACCTCATCAATTTCCACATTTCTTCCAAGTTCTCTTGCCCTGAGACGGGGATTATAAGTCAAGGA
CCAAGTTCAGATACTTGCCCAACTTTCTTGTACAAAGTGGTTCGATAACGAATTCTACCGGGTAGGGGAG
GCGCTTTTCCCAAGGCAGTCTGGAGCATGCGCTTTAGCAGCCCCGCTGGGCACTTGGCGCTACACAAGTG
GCCTCTGGCCTCGCACACATTCCACATCCACCGGTAGGCGCCAACCGGCTCCGTTCTTTGGTGGCCCCTT
CGCGCCACCTTCTACTCCTCCCCTAGTCAGGAAGTTCCCCCCCGCCCCGCAGCTCGCGTCGTGCAGGACG
TGACAAATGGAAGTAGCACGTCTCACTAGTCTCGTGCAGATGGACAGCACCGCTGAGCAATGGAAGCGGG
TAGGCCTTTGGGGCAGCGGCCAATAGCAGCTTTGCTCCTTCGCTTTCTGGGCTCAGAGGCTGGGAAGGGG
TGGGTCCGGGGGCGGGCTCAGGGGNGGGCTCAGGGGCGGGGCGGGCGCCCGAAGGTCCTCCGGAGGCCCG
GCATTCTGCACGCTTCAAAAGCGCACGTCTGCCGCGCTGTTCTCCTCTTCCTCATCTCCGGGCCTTTCGA
CCTGCAGCCCAAGCTTACCATGACCGAGTACAAGCCCACGGTGCGCCTCGCCACCCGCGACGACGTCCCC
AGGGCCGTACGCACCCTCGCCGCCGCGTTCGCCGACTACCCCGCCACGCGCCACACCGTCGATCCGGACC
GCCACATCGAGCGGGTCACCGAGCTGCAAGAACTCTTCCTCACGCGCGTCGGGCTCGACATCGGCAAGGT
GTGGGTCGCGGACGACGGCGCCGCGGTGGCGGTCTGGACCACGCCGGAGAGCGTCGAAGCGGGGGCGGTG
TTCGCCGAGATCGGCCCGCGCATGGCCGAGTTGAGCGGTTCCCGGCTGGCCGCGCAGCAACAGATGGAAG
GCCTCCTGGCGCCGCACCGGCCCAAGGAGCCCGCGTGGTTCCTGGCCACCGTCGGCGTCTCGCCCGACCA
CCAGGGCAAGGGTCTGGGCAGCGCCGTCGTGCTCCCCGGAGTGGAGGCGGCCGAGCGCGCCGGGGTGCCC
GCCTTCCTGGAGACCTCCGCGCCCCGCAACCTCCCCTTCTACGAGCGGCTCGGCTTCACCGTCACCGCCG
ACGTCGAGGTGCCCGAAGGACCGCGCACCTGGTGCATGACCCGCAAGCCCGGTGCCTGACGCCCGCCCCA
CGACCCGCAGCGCCCGACCGAAAGGAGCGCACGACCCCATGCATCGATAGATCCTAATCAACCTCTGGAT
TACAAAATTTGTGAAAGATTGACTGGTATTCTTAACTATGTTGCTCCTTTTACGCTATGTGGATACGCTG
CTTTAATGCCTTTGTATCATGCTATTGCTTCCCGTATGGCTTTCATTTTCTCCTCCTTGTATAAATCCTG
GTTGCTGTCTCTTTATGAGGAGTTGTGGCCCGTTGTCAGGCAACGTGGCGTGGTGTGCACTGTGTTTGCT
GACGCAACCCCCACTGGTTGGGGCATTGCCACCACCTGTCAGCTCCTTTCCGGGACTTTCGCTTTCCCCC
TCCCTATTGCCACGGCGGAACTCATCGCCGCCTGCCTTGCCCGCTGCTGGACAGGGGCTCGGCTGTTGGG
CACTGACAATTCCGTGGTGTTGTCGGGGAAATCATCGTCCTTTCCTTGGCTGCTCGCCTGTGTTGCCACC
TGGATTCTGCGCGGGACGTCCTTCTGCTACGTCCCTTCGGCCCTCAATCCAGCGGACCTTCCTTCCCGCG
GCCTGCTGCCGGCTCTGCGGCCTCTTCCGCGTCTTCGCCTTCGCCCTCAGACGAGTCGGATCTCCCTTTG
GGCCGCCTCCCCGCCTGAGATCCTTTAAGACCAATGACTTACAAGGCAGCTGTAGATCTTAGCCACTTTT
TAAAAGAAAAGGGGGGACTGGAAGGGCTAATTCACTCCCAACGAAGACAAGATCTGCTTTTTGCTTGTAC
TGGGTCTCTCTGGTTAGACCAGATCTGAGCCTGGGAGCTCTCTGGCTAACTAGGGAACCCACTGCTTAAG
CCTCAATAAAGCTTGCCTTGAGTGCTTCAAGTAGTGTGTGCCCGTCTGTTGTGTGACTCTGGTAACTAGA
GATCCCTCAGACCCTTTTAGTCAGTGTGGAAAATCTCTAGCAGTAGTAGTTCATGTCATCTTATTATTCA
GTATTTATAACTTGCAAAGAAATGAATATCAGAGAGTGAGAGGCCCGGGTTAATTAAGGAAAGGGCTAGA
TCATTCTTGAAGACGAAAGGGCCTCGTGATACGCCTATTTTTATAGGTTAATGTCATGATAATAATGGTT
TCTTAGACGTCAGGTGGCACTTTTCGGGGAAATGTGCGCGGAACCCCTATTTGTTTATTTTTCTAAATAC
ATTCAAATATGTATCCGCTCATGAGACAATAACCCTGATAAATGCTTCAATAATATTGAAAAAGGAAGAG
TATGAGTATTCAACATTTCCGTGTCGCCCTTATTCCCTTTTTTGCGGCATTTTGCCTTCCTGTTTTTGCT
CACCCAGAAACGCTGGTGAAAGTAAAAGATGCTGAAGATCAGTTGGGTGCACGAGTGGGTTACATCGAAC
TGGATCTCAACAGCGGTAAGATCCTTGAGAGTTTTCGCCCCGAAGAACGTTTTCCAATGATGAGCACTTT
TAAAGTTCTGCTATGTGGCGCGGTATTATCCCGTGTTGACGCCGGGCAAGAGCAACTCGGTCGCCGCATA
CACTATTCTCAGAATGACTTGGTTGAGTACTCACCAGTCACAGAAAAGCATCTTACGGATGGCATGACAG
TAAGAGAATTATGCAGTGCTGCCATAACCATGAGTGATAACACTGCGGCCAACTTACTTCTGACAACGAT
CGGAGGACCGAAGGAGCTAACCGCTTTTTTGCACAACATGGGGGATCATGTAACTCGCCTTGATCGTTGG
GAACCGGAGCTGAATGAAGCCATACCAAACGACGAGCGTGACACCACGATGCCTGTAGCAATGGCAACAA
CGTTGCGCAAACTATTAACTGGCGAACTACTTACTCTAGCTTCCCGGCAACAATTAATAGACTGGATGGA
GGCGGATAAAGTTGCAGGACCACTTCTGCGCTCGGCCCTTCCGGCTGGCTGGTTTATTGCTGATAAATCT
GGAGCCGGTGAGCGTGGGTCTCGCGGTATCATTGCAGCACTGGGGCCAGATGGTAAGCCCTCCCGTATCG
TAGTTATCTACACGACGGGGAGTCAGGCAACTATGGATGAACGAAATAGACAGATCGCTGAGATAGGTGC
CTCACTGATTAAGCATTGGTAACTGTCAGACCAAGTTTACTCATATATACTTTAGATTGATTTAAAACTT
CATTTTTAATTTAAAAGGATCTAGGTGAAGATCCTTTTTGATAATCTCATGACCAAAATCCCTTAACGTG
AGTTTTCGTTCCACTGAGCGTCAGACCCCGTAGAAAAGATCAAAGGATCTTCTTGAGATCCTTTTTTTCT
GCGCGTAATCTGCTGCTTGCAAACAAAAAAACCACCGCTACCAGCGGTGGTTTGTTTGCCGGATCAAGAG
CTACCAACTCTTTTTCCGAAGGTAACTGGCTTCAGCAGAGCGCAGATACCAAATACTGTTCTTCTAGTGT
AGCCGTAGTTAGGCCACCACTTCAAGAACTCTGTAGCACCGCCTACATACCTCGCTCTGCTAATCCTGTT
ACCAGTGGCTGCTGCCAGTGGCGATAAGTCGTGTCTTACCGGGTTGGACTCAAGACGATAGTTACCGGAT
AAGGCGCAGCGGTCGGGCTGAACGGGGGGTTCGTGCACACAGCCCAGCTTGGAGCGAACGACCTACACCG
AACTGAGATACCTACAGCGTGAGCTATGAGAAAGCGCCACGCTTCCCGAAGGGAGAAAGGCGGACAGGTA
TCCGGTAAGCGGCAGGGTCGGAACAGGAGAGCGCACGAGGGAGCTTCCAGGGGGAAACGCCTGGTATCTT
TATAGTCCTGTCGGGTTTCGCCACCTCTGACTTGAGCGTCGATTTTTGTGATGCTCGTCAGGGGGGCGGA
GCCTATGGAAAAACGCCAGCAACGCGGCCTTTTTACGGTTCCTGGCCTTTTGCTGGCCTTTTGCTCACAT
GTTCTTTCCTGCGTTATCCCCTGATTCTGTGGATAACCGTATTACCGCCTTTGAGTGAGCTGATACCGCT
CGCCGCAGCCGAACGACCGAGCGCAGCGAGTCAGTGAGCGAGGAAGCGGAAGAGCGCCCAATACGCAAAC
CGCCTCTCCCCGCGCGTTGGCCGATTCATTAATGCAGCAAGCTCATGGCTGACTAATTTTTTTTATTTAT
GCAGAGGCCGAGGCCGCCTCGGCCTCTGAGCTATTCCAGAAGTAGTGAGGAGGCTTTTTTGGAGGCCTAG
GCTTTTGCAAAAAGCTCCCCGTGGCACGACAGGTTTCCCGACTGGAAAGCGGGCAGTGAGCGCAACGCAA
TTAATGTGAGTTAGCTCACTCATTAGGCACCCCAGGCTTTACACTTTATGCTTCCGGCTCGTATGTTGTG
TGGAATTGTGAGCGGATAACAATTTCACACAGGAAACAGCTATGACATGATTACGAATTTCACAAATAAA
GCATTTTTTTCACTGCATTCTAGTTGTGGTTTGTCCAAACTCATCAATGTATCTTATCATGTCTGGATCA
ACTGGATAACTCAAGCTAACCAAAATCATCCCAAACTTCCCACCCCATACCCTATTACCACTGCCAATTA
CCTGTGGTTTCATTTACTCTAAACCTGTGATTCCTCTGAATTATTTTCATTTTAAAGAAATTGTATTTGT
TAAATATGTACTACAAACTTAGTAGTTGGAAGGGCTAATTCACTCCCAAAGAAGACAAGATATCCTTGAT
CTGTGGATCTACCACACACAAGGCTACTTCCCTGATTAGCAGAACTACACACCAGGGCCAGGGGTCAGAT
ATCCACTGACCTTTGGATGGTGCTACAAGCTAGTACCAGTTGAGCCAGATAAGGTAGAAGAGGCCAATAA
AGGAGAGAACACCAGCTTGTTACACCCTGTGAGCCTGCATGGGATGGATGACCCGGAGAGAGAAGTGTTA
GAGTGGAGGTTTGACAGCCGCCTAGCATTTCATCACGTGGCCCGAGAGCTGCATCCGGAGTACTTCAAGA
ACTGCTGATATCGAGCTTGCTACAAGGGACTTTCCGCTGGGGACTTTCCAGGGAGGCGTGGCCTGGGCGG
GACTGGGGAGTGGCGAGCCCTCAGATCCTGCATATAAGCAGCTGCTTTTTGCCTGTACTGGGTCTCTCTG
GTTAGACCAGATCTGAGCCTGGGAGCTCTCTGGCTAACTAGGGAACCCACTGCTTAAGCCTCAATAAAGC
TTGCCTTGAGTGCTTCAAGTAGTGTGTGCCCGTCTGTTGTGTGACTCTGGTAACTAGAGATCCCTCAGAC
CCTTTTAGTCAGTGTGGAAAATCTCTAGCAGTGGCGCCCGAACAGGGACTTGAAAGCGAAAGGGAAACCA
GAGGAGCTCTCTCGACGCAGGACTCGGCTTGCTGAAGCGCGCACGGCAAGAGGCGAGGGGCGGCGACTGG
TGAGTACGCCAAAAATTTTGACTAGCGGAGGCTAGAAGGAGAGAGATGGGTGCGAGAGCGTCAGTATTAA
GCGGGGGAGAATTAGATCGCGATGGGAAAAAATTCGGTTAAGGCCAGGGGGAAAGAAAAAATATAAATTA
AAACATATAGTATGGGCAAGCAGGGAGCTAGAACGATTCGCAGTTAATCCTGGCCTGTTAGAAACATCAG
AAGGCTGTAGACAAATACTGGGACAGCTACAACCATCCCTTCAGACAGGATCAGAAGAACTTAGATCATT
ATATAATACAGTAGCAACCCTCTATTGTGTGCATCAAAGGATAGAGATAAAAGACACCAAGGAAGCTTTA
GACAAGATAGAGGAAGAGCAAAACAAAAGTAAGACCACCGCACAGCAAGCGGCCGGCCGCTGATCTTCAG
ACCTGGAGGAGGAGATATGAGGGACAATTGGAGAAGTGAATTATATAAATATAAAGTAGTAAAAATTGAA
CCATTAGGAGTAGCACCCACCAAGGCAAAGAGAAGAGTGGTGCAGAGAGAAAAAAGAGCAGTGGGAATAG
GAGCTTTGTTCCTTGGGTTCTTGGGAGCAGCAGGAAGCACTATGGGCGCAGCGTCAATGACGCTGACGGT
ACAGGCCAGACAATTATTGTCTGGTATAGTGCAGCAGCAGAACAATTTGCTGAGGGCTATTGAGGCGCAA
CAGCATCTGTTGCAACTCACAGTCTGGGGCATCAAGCAGCTCCAGGCAAGAATCCTGGCTGTGGAAAGAT
ACCTAAAGGATCAACAGCTCCTGGGGATTTGGGGTTGCTCTGGAAAACTCATTTGCACCACTGCTGTGCC
TTGGAATGCTAGTTGGAGTAATAAATCTCTGGAACAGATTTGGAATCACACGACCTGGATGGAGTGGGAC
AGAGAAATTAACAATTACACAAGCTTAATACACTCCTTAATTGAAGAATCGCAAAACCAGCAAGAAAAGA
ATGAACAAGAATTATTGGAATTAGATAAATGGGCAAGTTTGTGGAATTGGTTTAACATAACAAATTGGCT
GTGGTATATAAAATTATTCATAATGATAGTAGGAGGCTTGGTAGGTTTAAGAATAGTTTTTGCTGTACTT
TCTATAGTGAATAGAGTTAGGCAGGGATATTCACCATTATCGTTTCAGACCCACCTCCCAACCCCGAGGG
GACCCGACAGGCCCGAAGGAATAGAAGAAGAAGGTGGAGAGAGAGACAGAGACAGATCCATTCGATTAGT
GA
Features (pLannotate 1.2.2; 31 found; start..end, strand, type, name):
     52..169     +  misc_feature   cPPT/CTS: central polypurine tract and central termination sequence of HIV-1
    221..524     +  enhancer       CMV enhancer: human cytomegalovirus immediate early enhancer
    525..728     +  promoter       CMV promoter: human cytomegalovirus (CMV) immediate early promoter
    730..749     +  promoter       PLtetO-1 promoter (fragment): modified phage lambda PL promoter with tet operator sites (Lutz and Bujard, 1997)
    751..770     +  promoter       PLtetO-1 promoter (fragment): modified phage lambda PL promoter with tet operator sites (Lutz and Bujard, 1997)
    778..811     +  promoter       TRE3GV promoter (fragment): 3rd-generation Tet-responsive promoter that can be activated by binding of Tet-On® 3G, optimized for retroviral and lentiviral vectors
    902..928     +  CDS            3xHA (fragment): three tandem HA epitope tags
    945..962     +  protein_bind   attB1 (fragment): mutant version of attB; core recombination site for the Gateway® BP reaction BP Clonase™
    968..3202    +  CDS            CPT1A: CPT1A_HUMAN - Also known as CPT1. Experimental evidence at protein level: Swiss-Prot protein existence level 1. Catalyzes the transfer of the acyl group of long-chain fatty acid-CoA conjugates onto carnitine, an essential step for the mitochondrial uptake of long-chain fatty acids and their subsequent beta-oxidation in the mitochondrion (PubMed:9691089, PubMed:11350182, PubMed:14517221). Plays an important role in hepatic triglyceride metabolism (By similarity). From Homo sapiens (Human).
   3238..3261    -  protein_bind   attB2: mutant version of attB; recombination site for the Gateway® BP reaction BP Clonase™
   3280..3779    +  promoter       PGK promoter: mouse phosphoglycerate kinase 1 promoter
   3800..4399    +  CDS            PuroR: puromycin N-acetyltransferase; pac from Streptomyces alboniger; confers resistance to puromycin
   4466..5054    +  misc_feature   WPRE: woodchuck hepatitis virus posttranscriptional regulatory element
   5062..5127    +  CDS            nef (fragment): NEF_HV1Z2 - Experimental evidence at protein level: Swiss-Prot protein existence level 1. Extracellular Nef protein targets CD4(+) T-lymphocytes for apoptosis by interacting with CXCR4 surface receptors. From Human immunodeficiency virus type 1 group M subtype D (isolate Z2/CDC-Z34) (HIV-1).
   5129..5362    +  LTR            3' LTR (ΔU3): self-inactivating 3' long terminal repeat (LTR) from HIV-1
   5567..5671    +  promoter       AmpR promoter: bla
   5672..6532    +  CDS            AmpR: β-lactamase; bla; confers resistance to ampicillin, carbenicillin, and related antibiotics
   6703..7291    +  rep_origin     ori: high-copy-number ColE1/pMB1/pBR322/pUC origin of replication
   7474..7528    +  CDS            lacI (fragment): lac repressor; lacI; The lac repressor binds to the lac operator to inhibit transcription in E. coli. This inhibition can be relieved by adding lactose or isopropyl-β-D-thiogalactopyranoside (IPTG).
   7534..7627    +  rep_origin     SV40 ori (fragment): SV40 origin of replication
   7652..7689    +  CDS            lacI (fragment): lac repressor; lacI; The lac repressor binds to the lac operator to inhibit transcription in E. coli. This inhibition can be relieved by adding lactose or isopropyl-β-D-thiogalactopyranoside (IPTG).
   7702..7723    +  protein_bind   CAP binding site: CAP binding activates transcription in the presence of cAMP. E. coli catabolite activator protein
   7738..7768    +  promoter       lac promoter: promoter for the E. coli lac operon
   7776..7792    +  protein_bind   lac operator: The lac repressor binds to the lac operator to inhibit transcription in E. coli. This inhibition can be relieved by adding lactose or isopropyl-β-D-thiogalactopyranoside (IPTG). lac repressor encoded by lacI
   7826..7909    +  polyA_signal   SV40 poly(A) signal (fragment): SV40 polyadenylation signal
   8076..8405    +  CDS            nef (fragment): NEF_HV1BR - Experimental evidence at protein level: Swiss-Prot protein existence level 1. Extracellular Nef protein targets CD4(+) T-lymphocytes for apoptosis by interacting with CXCR4 surface receptors (PubMed:14990729). From Human immunodeficiency virus type 1 group M subtype B (isolate BRU/LAI) (HIV-1).
   8453..8710    +  LTR            5' LTR (truncated): truncated 5' long terminal repeat (LTR) from HIV-1
   8757..8882    +  misc_feature   HIV-1 Ψ: packaging signal of human immunodeficiency virus type 1
   8866..9204    +  CDS            HIV-1 gag (fragment): gag protein from human immunodeficiency virus 1; gag
   9379..9612    +  misc_feature   RRE: The Rev response element (RRE) of HIV-1 allows for Rev-dependent mRNA export from the nucleus to the cytoplasm.
   9989..7       +  CDS            Rev (fragment) (across the origin): human immunodeficiency virus 1 (HIV-1) Rev protein; rev; enhances nuclear export of unspliced and incompletely spliced viral mRNAs
