[The description below was written by a language model from this plasmid's Addgene catalogue record and pLannotate feature annotations shown in this document.]
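Description:
p7056 pHAGE-P-CMVt-N-HA-GAW-CPT1A is an HIV-1-based lentiviral expression plasmid built on the pHAGE-P-CMVt-N-HA-GAW Gateway destination backbone, carrying human CPT1A (carnitine palmitoyltransferase 1A, the enzyme that transfers long-chain acyl groups from CoA to carnitine for mitochondrial fatty acid uptake and beta-oxidation). It is propagated in E. coli through a high-copy ColE1/pUC-type origin with ampicillin resistance. The catalogue lists a total size of about 10.0 kb, and the sequenced record is 10,082 nt.

The viral portion contains a 5' LTR (annotated as truncated), the Ψ packaging signal with an adjoining gag fragment, the RRE for Rev-dependent RNA export, a cPPT/CTS element, a WPRE to boost transcript expression, and a self-inactivating ΔU3 3' LTR, so the transfer RNA can be packaged when helper functions are supplied in trans and integrated into target cells. Within this frame, the CMV enhancer and promoter are followed by short matches to tet operator-containing promoters. Together with the "CMVt" name, this suggests a tetracycline-regulatable CMV promoter, although the record itself only states CMV. Downstream lies an HA epitope, supplied by the backbone and fused to the N terminus of CPT1A, and the coding sequence is flanked by attB1 and attB2 sites left by Gateway recombination. A separate mouse PGK promoter drives puromycin N-acetyltransferase for selection of transduced or transfected mammalian cells.

The stated purpose is simply expression of CPT1A. The HA tag would allow detection or affinity capture of the protein, consistent with the associated proteomic study of cellular interactors of the ubiquitin ligase HERC2.
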