Addgene plasmid #100146: p7056 pHAGE-P-CMVt-N-HA-GAW-CPT1A
Purpose: Expresses CPT1A
Depositing lab: Peter Howley. Depositing organization: Harvard Medical School. Publication: Proteomic analysis and identification of cellular interactors of the giant ubiquitin ligase HERC2. Galligan JT, Martinez-Noel G, Arndt V, Hayes S, Chittenden TW, Harper JW, Howley PM. J Proteome Res. 2015 Feb 6;14(2):953-66. doi: 10.1021/pr501005v. Epub 2014 Dec 15. PubMed 25476789.
Backbone
  Vector backbone: PHAGE-P-CMVt-N-HA-GAW
  Backbone size w/o insert (bp): 7800
  Total vector size (bp): 10038
  Vector type: Mammalian Expression, Lentiviral
  Selectable markers: Puromycin
Growth in bacteria
  Bacterial resistance: Ampicillin, 100 μg/mL
  Growth temperature: 37°C
  Growth strain: NEB Stable
  Copy number: Unknown
Gene/Insert
  Gene/Insert name: CPT1A
  Species: H. sapiens (human)
  Insert size (bp): 2268
  Entrez Gene: CPT1A (a.k.a. CPT1, CPT1-L, L-CPT1)
  Promoter: CMV
  Tag / fusion protein: HA (N terminal on backbone)
  Cloning method: Gateway Cloning
  Sequencing primers: 5′ M13F
Terms and licenses: Academic/Nonprofit Terms; Industry Terms: Not Available to Industry
How to cite: p7056 pHAGE-P-CMVt-N-HA-GAW-CPT1A was a gift from Peter Howley (Addgene plasmid # 100146 ; http://n2t.net/addgene:100146 ; RRID:Addgene_100146)
